Addgene plasmid #54710: TurboRFP602-C1
Purpose: (Empty Backbone) Localization: C1 Cloning Vector, Excitation: 574, Emission: 602
Depositing lab: Michael Davidson.
Backbone
  Vector backbone: TurboRFP602-C1
  Backbone size (bp): 4750
  Vector type: Mammalian Expression
  Selectable markers: Neomycin (select with G418)
  Tag / fusion protein: TurboRFP602 (N terminal on backbone)
Growth in bacteria
  Bacterial resistance: Kanamycin, 50 μg/mL
  Growth temperature: 37°C
  Growth strain: DH5alpha
  Copy number: High Copy
Gene/Insert
  Gene/Insert name: None
  Tag / fusion protein: TurboRFP602 (N terminal on backbone)
Terms and licenses: Academic/Nonprofit Terms; Industry Terms
Depositor comments: Dimer. Excitation = 574; Emission = 602
How to cite: TurboRFP602-C1 was a gift from Michael Davidson (Addgene plasmid # 54710)
