[The description below was written by a language model from this plasmid's Addgene catalogue record.]
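Description:
TurboRFP602-C1 is an empty mammalian expression backbone of about 4.75 kb, designed for building fusions to the red fluorescent protein TurboRFP602. The "C1" designation indicates a cloning vector in which the fluorescent protein lies upstream of the cloning site, so a gene of interest inserted in frame is joined to the C-terminus of TurboRFP602. The fluorescent tag therefore sits at the N-terminus of the resulting fusion, consistent with the record's listing of the tag as N-terminal on the backbone. No insert is present in the deposited plasmid. The record does not state the promoter driving expression, the polyadenylation signal, the origin of replication or the composition of the cloning site, and no feature table is available to confirm them.

In bacteria the plasmid is maintained as a high-copy construct under kanamycin selection. In mammalian cells a neomycin resistance marker allows selection with G418, which makes it possible to derive stable lines as well as to use the plasmid for transient transfection. TurboRFP602 is recorded as having an excitation maximum at 574 nm and emission at 602 nm, placing it in the orange-red range. The depositor notes that the protein is a dimer. This is worth considering when designing fusions, since oligomerising tags can perturb the localisation or behaviour of some partner proteins. Typical uses are live- or fixed-cell imaging of protein localisation through fusion tagging. The unmodified vector can also express the fluorescent protein alone, as a red marker or control.
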