>Addgene plasmid #54710 | TurboRFP602-C1 | depositor partial sequence | sequence record 85107 | insert sequence
GTAACAACTCCGCCCCATTGACGCAAATGGGCGGTAGGCGTGTACGGTGGGAGGTCTATATAAGCAGAGC
TGGTTTAGTGAACCGTCAGATCCGCTAGCGCTACCGGTCGCCACCATGGTGGGTGAGGATAGCGAGCTGA
TCACCGAGAACATGCACATGAAACTGTACATGGAGGGCACCGTGAACAACCACCACTTCAAGTGCACATC
CGAGGGCGAAGGCAAGCCCTACGAGGGCACCCAGACCATGAAGATCAAGGTGGTCGAGGGCGGCCCTCTC
CCCTTCGCCTTCGACATCCTGGCTACCAGCTTCATGTACGGCAGCAAAGCCTTCATCAACCACACCCAGG
GCATCCCCGACTTCTTTAAGCAGTCCTTCCCTGAGGGCTTCACATGGGAGAGAATCACCACATACGAAGA
CGGGGGCGTGCTGACCGCTACCCAGGACACCAGCCTCCAGAACGGCTGCCTCATCTACAACGTCAAGATC
AACGGGGTGAACTTCCCATCCAACGGCCCTGTGATGCAGAAGAAAACACTCGGCTGGGAGGCCAGCACCG
AGATGCTGTACCCCGCTGACAGCGGCCTGAGAGGCCATGGCCAGATGGCCCTGAAGCTCGTGGGCGGGGG
CTACCTGCACTGCTCCCTCAAGACCACATACAGATCCAAGAAACCCGCTAAGAACCTCAAGATGCCCGGC
TTCCACTTCGTGGACCACAGACTGGAAAGAATCAAGGAGGCCGACAAAGAGACCTACGTCGAGCAGCACG
AGATGGCTGTGGCCAAGTACTGCGACCTCCCTAGCAAACTGGGGCACAGCTCCGGACTCAGATCTCGAGC
TCAAGCTTCGAATTCTGCAGTCGACGGTACCGCGGGCCCGGGATCCACCGGATCTAGATAACTGATCATA
ATCAGCCATACCACATTTGTAGAGGTTTTACTTGCTTTAAAAAACCTCCCACACCTCCCCCTGAACCTGA
AACATAAAATGAAT
