>Addgene plasmid #54710 | TurboRFP602-C1 | addgene partial sequence | sequence record 90455 | CMV-F 5'-CGCAAATGGGCGGTAGGCGTG-3'
GTGAACCGTCAGATCCGCTAGCGCTACCGGTCGCCACCATGGTGGGTGAGGATAGCGAGCTGATCACCGA
GAACATGCACATGAAACTGTACATGGAGGGCACCGTGAACAACCACCACTTCAAGTGCACATCCGAGGGC
GAAGGCAAGCCCTACGAGGGCACCCAGACCATGAAGATCAAGGTGGTCGAGGGCGGCCCTCTCCCCTTCG
CCTTCGACATCCTGGCTACCAGCTTCATGTACGGCAGCAAAGCCTTCATCAACCACACCCAGGGCATCCC
CGACTTCTTTAAGCAGTCCTTCCCTGAGGGCTTCACATGGGAGAGAATCACCACATACGAAGACGGGGGC
GTGCTGACCGCTACCCAGGACACCAGCCTCCAGAACGGCTGCCTCATCTACAACGTCAAGATCAACGGGG
TGAACTTCCCATCCAACGGCCCTGTGATGCAGAAGAAAACACTCGGCTGGGAGGCCAGCACCGAGATGCT
GTACCCCGCTGACAGCGGCCTGAGAGGCCATGGCCAGATGGCCCTGAAGCTCGTGGGCGGGGGCTACCTG
CACTGCTCCCTCAAGACCACATACAGATCCAAGAAACCCGCTAAGAACCTCAAGATGCCCGGCTTCCACT
TCGTGGACCACAGACTGGAAAGAATCAAGGAGGCCGACAAAGAGACCTACGTCGAGCAGCACGAGATGGC
TGTGGCCAAGTACTGCGACCTCCCTAGCAAACTGGGGCACAGCTCCGGACTCAGATCTCGAGCTCAAGCT
TCGAATTCTGCAGTCGACGGTACCGCGGGCCCGGGATCCACCGGATCTAGATAACTGATCATAATCAGCC
ATACCACATTTGTAGAGGTT
